>Addgene plasmid #217737 | HA-MBP-TEVpCS-ADGRG6 CTFdeltaTA-FLAG | addgene full sequence | sequence record 430016 | Addgene NGS Result
GGATCTGCGATCGCTCCGGTGCCCGTCAGTGGGCAGAGCGCACATCGCCCACAGTCCCCGAGAAGTTGGG
GGGAGGGGTCGGCAATTGAACGGGTGCCTAGAGAAGGTGGCGCGGGGTAAACTGGGAAAGTGATGTCGTG
TACTGGCTCCGCCTTTTTCCCGAGGGTGGGGGAGAACCGTATATAAGTGCAGTAGTCGCCGTGAACGTTC
TTTTTCGCAACGGGTTTGCCGCCAGAACACAGCTGAAGCTTCGAGGGGCTCGCATCTCTCCTTCACGCGC
CCGCCGCCCTACCTGAGGCCGCCATCCACGCCGGTTGAGTCGCGTTCTGCCGCCTCCCGCCTGTGGTGCC
TCCTGAACTGCGTCCGCCGTCTAGGTAAGTTTAAAGCTCAGGTCGAGACCGGGCCTTTGTCCGGCGCTCC
CTTGGAGCCTACCTAGACTCAGCCGGCTCTCCACGCTTTGCCTGACCCTGCTTGCTCAACTCTACGTCTT
TGTTTCGTTTTCTGTTCTGCGCCGTTACAGATCCAAGCTGTGACCGGCGCCTACCTGAGATCACCGGCGA
AGGAGGGCCACCATGTACAGGATGCAACTCCTGTCTTGCATTGCACTAAGTCTTGCACTTGTCACGAATT
CGTACCCATACGATGTTCCAGATTACGCTGGATCCAAAATTGAAGAAGGCAAACTGGTGATTTGGATTAA
CGGCGATAAAGGCTATAACGGCCTGGCGGAAGTGGGCAAAAAATTTGAAAAAGATACCGGCATTAAAGTG
ACCGTGGAACATCCGGATAAACTGGAAGAAAAATTTCCGCAGGTGGCGGCGACCGGCGATGGCCCGGATA
TTATTTTTTGGGCGCATGATCGCTTTGGCGGCTATGCGCAGAGCGGCCTGCTGGCGGAAATTACCCCGGA
TAAAGCGTTTCAGGATAAACTGTATCCGTTTACCTGGGATGCGGTGCGCTATAACGGCAAACTGATTGCG
TATCCGATTGCGGTGGAAGCGCTGAGCCTGATTTATAACAAAGATCTGCTGCCGAACCCGCCGAAAACCT
GGGAAGAAATTCCGGCGCTGGATAAAGAACTGAAAGCGAAAGGCAAAAGCGCGCTGATGTTTAACCTGCA
GGAACCGTATTTTACCTGGCCGCTGATTGCGGCGGATGGCGGCTATGCGTTTAAATATGAAAACGGCAAA
TATGATATTAAAGATGTGGGCGTGGATAACGCGGGCGCGAAAGCGGGCCTGACCTTTCTGGTGGATCTGA
TTAAAAACAAACATATGAACGCGGATACCGATTATAGCATTGCGGAAGCGGCGTTTAACAAAGGCGAAAC
CGCGATGACCATTAACGGCCCGTGGGCGTGGAGCAACATTGATACCAGCAAAGTGAACTATGGCGTGACC
GTGCTGCCGACCTTTAAAGGCCAGCCGAGCAAACCGTTTGTGGGCGTGCTGAGCGCGGGCATTAACGCGG
CGAGCCCGAACAAAGAACTGGCGAAAGAATTTCTGGAAAACTATCTGCTGACCGATGAAGGCCTGGAAGC
GGTGAACAAAGATAAACCGCTGGGCGCGGTGGCGCTGAAAAGCTATGAAGAAGAACTGGCGAAAGATCCG
CGCATTGCGGCGACCATGGAAAACGCGCAGAAAGGCGAAATTATGCCGAACATTCCGCAGATGAGCGCGT
TTTGGTATGCGGTGCGCACCGCGGTGATTAACGCGGCGAGCGGCCGCCAGACCGTGGATGAAGCGCTGAA
AGATGCGCAGACCAACGAGAACCTTTACTTCCAAGACCTTCCAAGAAGTGCCTCACAGTTAGATGCAAGA
AACACTAAAGTCCTCACTTTCATCAGCTATATTGGGTGTGGAATATCTGCTATTTTTTCAGCAGCAACTC
TCCTGACATATGTTGCTTTTGAGAAATTGCGAAGGGATTATCCCTCCAAAATCTTGATGAACCTGAGCAC
AGCCCTGCTGTTCCTGAATCTCCTCTTCCTCCTAGATGGCTGGATCACCTCCTTCAATGTGGATGGACTT
TGCATTGCTGTTGCAGTCCTGTTGCATTTCTTCCTTCTGGCAACCTTTACCTGGATGGGGCTAGAAGCAA
TTCACATGTACATTGCTCTAGTTAAAGTATTTAACACTTACATTCGCCGATACATTCTAAAATTCTGCAT
CATTGGCTGGGGTTTGCCTGCCTTAGTGGTGTCAGTTGTTCTAGCGAGCAGAAACAACAATGAAGTCTAT
GGAAAAGAAAGTTATGGGAAAGAAAAAGGTGATGAATTCTGTTGGATTCAAGATCCAGTCATATTTTATG
TGACCTGTGCTGGGTATTTTGGAGTCATGTTTTTTCTGAACATTGCCATGTTCATTGTGGTAATGGTGCA
GATCTGTGGGAGGAATGGCAAGAGAAGCAACCGGACCCTGAGAGAAGAAGTGTTAAGGAACCTGCGCAGT
GTGGTTAGCTTGACCTTTCTGTTGGGCATGACATGGGGTTTTGCATTCTTTGCCTGGGGACCCTTAAATA
TCCCCTTCATGTACCTCTTCTCCATCTTCAATTCATTACAAGGCTTATTTATATTCATCTTCCACTGTGC
TATGAAGGAGAATGTTCAGAAACAGTGGCGGCAGCATCTCTGCTGTGGTAGATTTCGGTTAGCAGATAAC
TCAGATTGGAGTAAGACAGCTACCAATATCATCAAGAAAAGTTCTGATAATCTAGGAAAATCTTTGTCTT
CAAGCTCCATTGGTTCCAACTCAACCTATCTTACATCCAAATCTAAATCCAGCTCTACCACCTATTTCAA
AAGGAATAGTCACACAGATAATGTCTCCTATGAGCATTCCTTCAACAAAAGTGGATCACTCAGACAGTGC
TTCCATGGACAAGTCCTTGTCAAAACTGGCCCATGCGGTTCTGACTACAAAGACGATGACGACAAGTGAA
GATCTGACAAAACTCACACATGCCCACCGTGCCCAGCACCTGAACTCCTGGGGGGACCGTCAGTCTTCCT
CTTCCCCCCAAAACCCAAGGACACCCTCATGATCTCCCGGACCCCTGAGGTCACATGCGTGGTGGTGGAC
GTGAGCCACGAAGACCCTGAGGTCAAGTTCAACTGGTACGTGGACGGCGTGGAGGTGCATAATGCCAAGA
CAAAGCCGCGGGAGGAGCAGTACAACAGCACGTACCGTGTGGTCAGCGTCCTCACCGTCCTGCACCAGGA
CTGGCTGAATGGCAAGGAGTACAAGTGCAAGGTCTCCAACAAAGCCCTCCCAGCCCCCATCGAGAAAACC
ATCTCCAAAGCCAAAGGGCAGCCCCGAGAACCACAGGTGTACACCCTGCCCCCATCCCGGGAGGAGATGA
CCAAGAACCAGGTCAGCCTGACCTGCCTGGTCAAAGGCTTCTATCCCAGCGACATCGCCGTGGAGTGGGA
GAGCAATGGGCAGCCGGAGAACAACTACAAGACCACGCCTCCCGTGCTGGACTCCGACGGCTCCTTCTTC
CTCTACAGCAAGCTCACCGTGGACAAGAGCAGGTGGCAGCAGGGGAACGTCTTCTCATGCTCCGTGATGC
ACGAGGCTCTGCACAACCACTACACGCAGAAGAGCCTCTCCCTGTCTCCGGGTAAATGAGTGCTAGCTGG
CCAGACATGATAAGATACATTGATGAGTTTGGACAAACCACAACTAGAATGCAGTGAAAAAAATGCTTTA
TTTGTGAAATTTGTGATGCTATTGCTTTATTTGTAACCATTATAAGCTGCAATAAACAAGTTAACAACAA
CAATTGCATTCATTTTATGTTTCAGGTTCAGGGGGAGGTGTGGGAGGTTTTTTAAAGCAAGTAAAACCTC
TACAAATGTGGTATGGAATTAATTCTAAAATACAGCATAGCAAAACTTTAACCTCCAAATCAAGCCTCTA
CTTGAATCCTTTTCTGAGGGATGAATAAGGCATAGGCATCAGGGGCTGTTGCCAATGTGCATTAGCTGTT
TGCAGCCTCACCTTCTTTCATGGAGTTTAAGATATAGTGTATTTTCCCAAGGTTTGAACTAGCTCTTCAT
TTCTTTATGTTTTAAATGCACTGACCTCCCACATTCCCTTTTTAGTAAAATATTCAGAAATAATTTAAAT
ACATCATTGCAATGAAAATAAATGTTTTTTATTAGGCAGAATCCAGATGCTCAAGGCCCTTCATAATATC
CCCCAGTTTAGTAGTTGGACTTAGGGAACAAAGGAACCTTTAATAGAAATTGGACAGCAAGAAAGCGAGC
TTCTAGCTTATCCTCAGTCCTGCTCCTCTGCCACAAAGTGCACGCAGTTGCCGGCCGGGTCGCGCAGGGC
GAACTCCCGCCCCCACGGCTGCTCGCCGATCTCGGTCATGGCCGGCCCGGAGGCGTCCCGGAAGTTCGTG
GACACGACCTCCGACCACTCGGCGTACAGCTCGTCCAGGCCGCGCACCCACACCCAGGCCAGGGTGTTGT
CCGGCACCACCTGGTCCTGGACCGCGCTGATGAACAGGGTCACGTCGTCCCGGACCACACCGGCGAAGTC
GTCCTCCACGAAGTCCCGGGAGAACCCGAGCCGGTCGGTCCAGAACTCGACCGCTCCGGCGACGTCGCGC
GCGGTGAGCACCGGAACGGCACTGGTCAACTTGGCCATGATGGCTCCTCCTGTCAGGAGAGGAAAGAGAA
GAAGGTTAGTACAATTGCTATAGTGAGTTGTATTATACTATGCAGATATACTATGCCAATGATTAATTGT
CAAACTAGGGCTGCAGGGTTCATAGTGCCACTTTTCCTGCACTGCCCCATCTCCTGCCCACCCTTTCCCA
GGCATAGACAGTCAGTGACTTACCAAACTCACAGGAGGGAGAAGGCAGAAGCTTGAGACAGACCCGCGGG
ACCGCCGAACTGCGAGGGGACGTGGCTAGGGCGGCTTCTTTTATGGTGCGCCGGCCCTCGGAGGCAGGGC
GCTCGGGGAGGCCTAGCGGCCAATCTGCGGTGGCAGGAGGCGGGGCCGAAGGCCGTGCCTGACCAATCCG
GAGCACATAGGAGTCTCAGCCCCCCGCCCCAAAGCAAGGGGAAGTCACGCGCCTGTAGCGCCAGCGTGTT
GTGAAATGGGGGCTTGGGGGGGTTGGGGCCCTGACTAGTCAAAACAAACTCCCATTGACGTCAATGGGGT
GGAGACTTGGAAATCCCCGTGAGTCAAACCGCTATCCACGCCCATTGATGTACTGCCAAAACCGCATCAT
CATGGTAATAGCGATGACTAATACGTAGATGTACTGCCAAGTAGGAAAGTCCCATAAGGTCATGTACTGG
GCATAATGCCAGGCGGGCCATTTACCGTCATTGACGTCAATAGGGGGCGTACTTGGCATATGATACACTT
GATGTACTGCCAAGTGGGCAGTTTACCGTAAATACTCCACCCATTGACGTCAATGGAAAGTCCCTATTGG
CGTTACTATGGGAACATACGTCATTATTGACGTCAATGGGCGGGGGTCGTTGGGCGGTCAGCCAGGCGGG
CCATTTACCGTAAGTTATGTAACGCCTGCAGGTTAATTAAGAACATGTGAGCAAAAGGCCAGCAAAAGGC
CAGGAACCGTAAAAAGGCCGCGTTGCTGGCGTTTTTCCATAGGCTCCGCCCCCCTGACGAGCATCACAAA
AATCGACGCTCAAGTCAGAGGTGGCGAAACCCGACAGGACTATAAAGATACCAGGCGTTTCCCCCTGGAA
GCTCCCTCGTGCGCTCTCCTGTTCCGACCCTGCCGCTTACCGGATACCTGTCCGCCTTTCTCCCTTCGGG
AAGCGTGGCGCTTTCTCATAGCTCACGCTGTAGGTATCTCAGTTCGGTGTAGGTCGTTCGCTCCAAGCTG
GGCTGTGTGCACGAACCCCCCGTTCAGCCCGACCGCTGCGCCTTATCCGGTAACTATCGTCTTGAGTCCA
ACCCGGTAAGACACGACTTATCGCCACTGGCAGCAGCCACTGGTAACAGGATTAGCAGAGCGAGGTATGT
AGGCGGTGCTACAGAGTTCTTGAAGTGGTGGCCTAACTACGGCTACACTAGAAGAACAGTATTTGGTATC
TGCGCTCTGCTGAAGCCAGTTACCTTCGGAAAAAGAGTTGGTAGCTCTTGATCCGGCAAACAAACCACCG
CTGGTAGCGGTGGTTTTTTTGTTTGCAAGCAGCAGATTACGCGCAGAAAAAAAGGATCTCAAGAAGATCC
TTTGATCTTTTCTACGGGGTCTGACGCTCAGTGGAACGAAAACTCACGTTAAGGGATTTTGGTCATGGCT
AGTTAATTAACATTTAAATCAGCGGCCGCAATAAAATATCTTTATTTTCATTACATCTGTGTGTTGGTTT
TTTGTGTGAATCGTAACTAACATACGCTCTCCATCAAAACAAAACGAAACAAAACAAACTAGCAAAATAG
GCTGTCCCCAGTGCAAGTGCAGGTGCCAGAACATTTCTCTATCGAA
Features (pLannotate 1.2.2; 17 found; start..end, strand, type, name):
     31..242     +  promoter       EF-1α core promoter: core promoter for human elongation factor EF-1α
    255..523     +  LTR            5' LTR (truncated): truncated 5' long terminal repeat (LTR) from human T-cell leukemia virus (HTLV) type 1
    573..632     +  sig_peptide    IL-2 signal sequence: human interleukin-2 signal sequence
    633..659     +  CDS            3xHA (fragment): three tandem HA epitope tags
    663..1763    +  CDS            malE (fragment): MALE_ECO57 - Experimental evidence at protein level: Swiss-Prot protein existence level 1. Part of the ABC transporter complex MalEFGK involved in maltose/maltodextrin import. Binds maltose and higher maltodextrins. From Escherichia coli O157:H7.
   1785..2906    +  CDS            ADGRG6 (fragment): AGRG6_HUMAN - Also known as DREG, GPR126, VIGR. Experimental evidence at protein level: Swiss-Prot protein existence level 1. G-protein coupled receptor which is activated by type IV collagen, a major constituent of the basement membrane (By similarity). Couples to G(i)-proteins as well as G(s)-proteins (PubMed:24227709). Essential for normal differentiation of promyelinating Schwann cells and for normal myelination of axons (PubMed:24227709). Regulates neural, cardiac and ear development via G-protein- and/or N-terminus- dependent signaling (By similarity). May act as a receptor for PRNP whic
   2892..3626    +  CDS            IGHG4 (fragment): IGHG4_HUMAN - Experimental evidence at protein level: Swiss-Prot protein existence level 1. Constant region of immunoglobulin heavy chains. Immunoglobulins, also known as antibodies, are membrane-bound or secreted glycoproteins produced by B lymphocytes. In the recognition phase of humoral immunity, the membrane-bound immunoglobulins serve as receptors which, upon binding of a specific antigen, trigger the clonal expansion and differentiation of B lymphocytes into immunoglobulins- secreting plasma cells. Secreted immunoglobulins mediate the effector phase of humoral immunity, which results in
   3651..3772    -  polyA_signal   SV40 poly(A) signal: SV40 polyadenylation signal
   3795..3866    -  CDS            large T antigen (fragment): large T antigen from SV40 (simian virus 40)
   3876..4270    -  polyA_signal   β-globin poly(A): human β-globin polyadenylation signal
   4287..4658    -  CDS            ble: BLE_STRHI - Experimental evidence at protein level: Swiss-Prot protein existence level 1. Binding protein with a strong affinity to the bleomycin family of antibiotics. From Streptoalloteichus hindustanus.
   4720..4763    -  promoter       EM7 promoter (fragment): synthetic bacterial promoter&nbsp
   5150..5249    -  promoter       CMV promoter (fragment): human cytomegalovirus (CMV) immediate early promoter
   5251..5554    -  enhancer       CMV enhancer: human cytomegalovirus immediate early enhancer
   5634..6222    -  rep_origin     ori: high-copy-number ColE1/pMB1/pBR322/pUC origin of replication
   6330..6378    +  polyA_signal   poly(A) signal: synthetic polyadenylation signal
   6389..6480    +  misc_feature   pause site: RNA polymerase II transcriptional pause signal from the human α2 globin gene
