[The description below was written by a language model from this plasmid's Addgene catalogue record and pLannotate feature annotations shown in this document.]
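Description:
HA-MBP-TEVpCS-ADGRG6 CTFdeltaTA-FLAG is a 6.5 kb mammalian expression plasmid built on the pFuse-hIgG1-Fc2 backbone for producing the transmembrane portion of the human adhesion G protein-coupled receptor ADGRG6 (GPR126). It replicates in E. coli from a high-copy ColE1/pUC-type origin. Selection relies on the Sh ble gene, which confers resistance to bleomycin-family antibiotics such as Zeocin. This marker sits on the opposite strand behind tandem CMV enhancer/promoter and bacterial EM7 promoter elements and ends in a β-globin polyadenylation signal, so the same cassette can in principle serve in both bacteria and mammalian cells.

The payload is driven by the composite promoter typical of this backbone: the EF-1α core promoter joined to a truncated HTLV-1 5' LTR segment. The open reading frame begins with the interleukin-2 signal sequence, which directs the protein into the secretory pathway. This is followed by an HA epitope, E. coli maltose-binding protein and, as the name indicates, a TEV protease cleavage site (not separately annotated). Next comes the ADGRG6 fragment lacking residues 1–846, meaning the C-terminal fragment without its tethered agonist ("CTFdeltaTA"), with a C-terminal FLAG tag according to the record.

The feature table also detects an immunoglobulin heavy-chain constant-region fragment immediately downstream, presumably residual backbone Fc sequence. The record does not say whether it is translated, and the listed C-terminal FLAG tag suggests it lies beyond the stop codon. An SV40 poly(A) signal follows.

The design places a removable MBP cap in front of the seven-transmembrane domain, and the HA and FLAG tags allow detection of the protein. This fits the associated study of tethered agonist signaling across adhesion GPCRs, in which an agonist-deleted construct of this kind would plausibly serve as a comparison.
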