Addgene plasmid #217737: HA-MBP-TEVpCS-ADGRG6 CTFdeltaTA-FLAG
Purpose: Mammalian expression of Adhesion G Protein-Coupled Receptor transmembrane domains
Depositing lab: Stephen Blacklow. Depositing organization: Harvard Medical School. Publication: Heterogeneity of tethered agonist signaling in adhesion G protein-coupled receptors. Dates AN, Jones DTD, Smith JS, Skiba MA, Rich MF, Burruss MM, Kruse AC, Blacklow SC. Cell Chem Biol. 2024 Aug 15;31(8):1542-1553.e4. doi: 10.1016/j.chembiol.2024.03.004. Epub 2024 Apr 11. PubMed 38608683.
Backbone
  Vector backbone: pFuse-hIgG1-Fc2
  Backbone manufacturer: Invitrogen
  Vector type: Mammalian Expression
Growth in bacteria
  Bacterial resistance: Bleocin (Zeocin), 50 μg/mL
  Growth temperature: 37°C
  Growth strain: DH5alpha
  Copy number: High Copy
Gene/Insert
  Gene/Insert name: ADGR6 (alt name: GPR126)
  Species: H. sapiens (human)
  Mutation: Deletion of residues 1-846
  Entrez Gene: ADGRG6 (a.k.a. APG1, DREG, GPR126, LCCS9, PR126, PS1TP2, VIGR)
  Tag / fusion protein: HA (N terminal on insert); FLAG (C terminal on insert)
  Cloning method: Gibson Cloning
Terms and licenses: Academic/Nonprofit Terms; Industry Terms: Not Available to Industry
Depositor comments: Please visit https://www.biorxiv.org/content/10.1101/2022.07.14.500097v2 for bioRxiv preprint.
How to cite: HA-MBP-TEVpCS-ADGRG6 CTFdeltaTA-FLAG was a gift from Stephen Blacklow (Addgene plasmid # 217737 ; http://n2t.net/addgene:217737 ; RRID:Addgene_217737)
